Addgene plasmid #195427: pMZ-179
Purpose: Transient, constitutive expression of synZiFTR: ZF4-p65
Depositing lab: Ahmad Khalil. Depositing organization: Boston University Main Campus. Publication: Multidimensional control of therapeutic human cell function with synthetic gene circuits. Li HS, Israni DV, Gagnon KA, Gan KA, Raymond MH, Sander JD, Roybal KT, Joung JK, Wong WW, Khalil AS. Science. 2022 Dec 16;378(6625):1227-1234. doi: 10.1126/science.ade0156. Epub 2022 Dec 15. PubMed 36520914.
Backbone
  Vector backbone: pCAGEN
  Vector type: Mammalian Expression
Growth in bacteria
  Bacterial resistance: Ampicillin, 100 μg/mL
  Growth temperature: 37°C
  Growth strain: NEB Stable
  Copy number: Unknown
Gene/Insert
  Gene/Insert name: pUb - 3XFLAG - NLS - ZF4-8 (ZF4) - p65 - RbGpA
  Species: Synthetic
  Cloning method: Gibson Cloning
Terms and licenses: Academic/Nonprofit Terms; Industry Terms: Not Available to Industry
How to cite: pMZ-179 was a gift from Ahmad Khalil (Addgene plasmid # 195427 ; http://n2t.net/addgene:195427 ; RRID:Addgene_195427)
