[The description below was written by a language model from this plasmid's Addgene catalogue record and pLannotate feature annotations shown in this document.]
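Description:
pMZ-179 is a 5.6 kb mammalian expression plasmid built on the pCAGEN backbone for transient, constitutive production of a synthetic zinc finger transcription regulator (synZiFTR) designated ZF4-p65. It is propagated in E. coli through a high-copy ColE1/pUC-type origin and selected with ampicillin via the β-lactamase gene and its native promoter. The backbone also carries leftover lac promoter/operator and lacI fragments, along with an SV40 origin and SV40 polyadenylation signal. The SV40 origin could allow episomal replication in cells expressing large T antigen. No mammalian selection marker is annotated, consistent with transient use.

The expression cassette is driven by the human ubiquitin C (UbC) promoter. Only a 20-nt remnant of the CMV enhancer lies upstream, suggesting the original CAG promoter of the backbone was replaced. The promoter directs a synthetic open reading frame consisting of an N-terminal 3xFLAG epitope for detection, a nuclear localization signal, the engineered zinc finger array ZF4-8 (ZF4) as the DNA-binding domain, and the transcriptional activation domain of human RelA (p65). The NLS and most of the zinc finger array are named in the catalogue entry but were not annotated by the automated feature caller. The short ZFHD1 hit within this region probably reflects sequence similarity to Zif268-type fingers. Transcripts terminate at the rabbit β-globin polyadenylation signal, and the adjacent "HBB" fragment is most likely part of this globin 3′ region rather than a coding element.

The encoded activator is intended to bind its cognate ZF4 sites in a matching synthetic reporter or response promoter and switch on the downstream gene. This makes the plasmid a constitutively active component for testing synthetic gene circuits in human cells.
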