Features (pLannotate 1.2.2; 18 found; start..end, strand, type, name):
     88..948     -  CDS            AmpR: β-lactamase; bla; confers resistance to ampicillin, carbenicillin, and related antibiotics
    949..1053    -  promoter       AmpR promoter: bla
   1084..1103    +  enhancer       CMV enhancer (fragment): human cytomegalovirus immediate early enhancer
   1104..2308    +  promoter       UbC promoter: human ubiquitin C promoter
   2335..2400    +  CDS            3xFLAG: three tandem FLAG® epitope tags, followed by an enterokinase cleavage site
   2941..2957    +  CDS            ZFHD1 (DNA binding domain) (fragment): composite human DNA-binding domain composed of domains from the transcription factors Zif268 and Oct-1 (Pomerantz et al., 1995)
   3226..3597    +  CDS            RelA (p65) AD: transcriptional activation domain of human RelA, also known as p65 (O'Shea and Perkins, 2008)
   3609..3680    +  CDS            HBB (fragment): HBB_PONPY - Experimental evidence at transcript level: Swiss-Prot protein existence level 2. Involved in oxygen transport from the lung to the various peripheral tissues. From Pongo pygmaeus (Bornean orangutan).
   3751..3806    +  polyA_signal   β-globin poly(A) signal: rabbit β-globin polyadenylation signal (Gil and Proudfoot, 1987)
   4191..4207    -  protein_bind   lac operator: The lac repressor binds to the lac operator to inhibit transcription in E. coli. This inhibition can be relieved by adding lactose or isopropyl-β-D-thiogalactopyranoside (IPTG). lac repressor encoded by lacI
   4215..4245    -  promoter       lac promoter: promoter for the E. coli lac operon
   4260..4281    -  protein_bind   CAP binding site: CAP binding activates transcription in the presence of cAMP. E. coli catabolite activator protein
   4294..4333    -  CDS            lacI (fragment): lac repressor; lacI; The lac repressor binds to the lac operator to inhibit transcription in E. coli. This inhibition can be relieved by adding lactose or isopropyl-β-D-thiogalactopyranoside (IPTG).
   4340..4362    +  promoter       SV40 promoter (fragment): SV40 enhancer and early promoter
   4366..4500    +  rep_origin     SV40 ori: SV40 origin of replication
   4520..4654    +  polyA_signal   SV40 poly(A) signal: SV40 polyadenylation signal
   4656..4710    -  CDS            lacI (fragment): lac repressor; lacI; The lac repressor binds to the lac operator to inhibit transcription in E. coli. This inhibition can be relieved by adding lactose or isopropyl-β-D-thiogalactopyranoside (IPTG).
   4893..5481    -  rep_origin     ori: high-copy-number ColE1/pMB1/pBR322/pUC origin of replication
>Addgene plasmid #195427 | pMZ-179 | addgene full sequence | sequence record 385001 | Addgene NGS Result
AAAAAGGATCTTCACCTAGATCCTTTTAAATTAAAAATGAAGTTTTAAATCAATCTAAAGTATATATGAG
TAAACTTGGTCTGACAGTTACCAATGCTTAATCAGTGAGGCACCTATCTCAGCGATCTGTCTATTTCGTT
CATCCATAGTTGCCTGACTCCCCGTCGTGTAGATAACTACGATACGGGAGGGCTTACCATCTGGCCCCAG
TGCTGCAATGATACCGCGAGACCCACGCTCACCGGCTCCAGATTTATCAGCAATAAACCAGCCAGCCGGA
AGGGCCGAGCGCAGAAGTGGTCCTGCAACTTTATCCGCCTCCATCCAGTCTATTAATTGTTGCCGGGAAG
CTAGAGTAAGTAGTTCGCCAGTTAATAGTTTGCGCAACGTTGTTGCCATTGCTACAGGCATCGTGGTGTC
ACGCTCGTCGTTTGGTATGGCTTCATTCAGCTCCGGTTCCCAACGATCAAGGCGAGTTACATGATCCCCC
ATGTTGTGCAAAAAAGCGGTTAGCTCCTTCGGTCCTCCGATCGTTGTCAGAAGTAAGTTGGCCGCAGTGT
TATCACTCATGGTTATGGCAGCACTGCATAATTCTCTTACTGTCATGCCATCCGTAAGATGCTTTTCTGT
GACTGGTGAGTACTCAACCAAGTCATTCTGAGAATAGTGTATGCGGCGACCGAGTTGCTCTTGCCCGGCG
TCAATACGGGATAATACCGCGCCACATAGCAGAACTTTAAAAGTGCTCATCATTGGAAAACGTTCTTCGG
GGCGAAAACTCTCAAGGATCTTACCGCTGTTGAGATCCAGTTCGATGTAACCCACTCGTGCACCCAACTG
ATCTTCAGCATCTTTTACTTTCACCAGCGTTTCTGGGTGAGCAAAAACAGGAAGGCAAAATGCCGCAAAA
AAGGGAATAAGGGCGACACGGAAATGTTGAATACTCATACTCTTCCTTTTTCAATATTATTGAAGCATTT
ATCAGGGTTATTGTCTCATGAGCGGATACATATTTGAATGTATTTAGAAAAATAAACAAATAGGGGTTCC
GCGCACATTTCCCCGAAAAGTGCCACCTGGGTCGACATTGATTATTGACTAGTGCGCCGGGTTTTGGCGC
CTCCCGCGGGCGCCCCCCTCCTCACGGCGAGCGCTGCCACGTCAGACGAAGGGCGCAGCGAGCGTCCTGA
TCCTTCCGCCCGGACGCTCAGGACAGCGGCCCGCTGCTCATAAGACTCGGCCTTAGAACCCCAGTATCAG
CAGAAGGACATTTTAGGACGGGACTTGGGTGACTCTAGGGCACTGGTTTTCTTTCCAGAGAGCGGAACAG
GCGAGGAAAAGTAGTCCCTTCTCGGCGATTCTGCGGAGGGATCTCCGTGGGGCGGTGAACGCCGATGATT
ATATAAGGACGCGCCGGGTGTGGCACAGCTAGTTCCGTCGCAGCCGGGATTTGGGTCGCGGTTCTTGTTT
GTGGATCGCTGTGATCGTCACTTGGTGAGTAGCGGGCTGCTGGGCTGGCCGGGGCTTTCGTGGCCGCCGG
GCCGCTCGGTGGGACGGAAGCGTGTGGAGAGACCGCCAAGGGCTGTAGTCTGGGTCCGCGAGCAAGGTTG
CCCTGAACTGGGGGTTGGGGGGAGCGCAGCAAAATGGCGGCTGTTCCCGAGTCTTGAATGGAAGACGCTT
GTGAGGCGGGCTGTGAGGTCGTTGAAACAAGGTGGGGGGCATGGTGGGCGGCAAGAACCCAAGGTCTTGA
GGCCTTCGCTAATGCGGGAAAGCTCTTATTCGGGTGAGATGGGCTGGGGCACCATCTGGGGACCCTGACG
TGAAGTTTGTCACTGACTGGAGAACTCGGTTTGTCGTCTGTTGCGGGGGCGGCAGTTATGGCGGTGCCGT
TGGGCAGTGCACCCGTACCTTTGGGAGCGCGCGCCCTCGTCGTGTCGTGACGTCACCCGTTCTGTTGGCT
TATAATGCAGGGTGGGGCCACCTGCCGGTAGGTGTGCGGTAGGCTTTTCTCCGTCGCAGGACGCAGGGTT
CGGGCCTAGGGTAGGCTCTCCTGAATCGACAGGCGCCGGACCTCTGGTGAGGGGAGGGATAAGTGAGGCG
TCAGTTTCTTTGGTCGGTTTTATGTACCTATCTTCTTAAGTAGCTGAAGCTCCGGTTTTGAACTATGCGC
TCGGGGTTGGCGAGTGTGTTTTGTGAAGTTTTTTAGGCACCTTTTGAAATGTAATCATTTGGGTCAATAT
GTAATTTTCAGTGTTAGACTAGTAAATTGTCCGCTAAATTCTGGCCGTTTTTGGCTTTTTTGTTAGACAC
GCGTTTAATTAAGCCGCCACCATGGACTACAAAGACCATGACGGTGATTATAAAGATCATGACATCGATT
ACAAGGATGACGATGACAAGATGGCCCCCAAGAAAAAGAGGAAGGTGGGCATTCACGGGGTGCCGGGTGG
ACTCGAGGGAGGCGGTGGAAGCGGCGGTACCGCTAGCTCTAGACCAGGCGAACGACCGTTTCAATGCCGG
ATATGTATGAGGAACTTCTCCCAGCAAACCAATCTGACGAGACACACCCGAACACATACAGGAGAAAAGC
CATTCCAATGTCGAATTTGTATGCGCAATTTTTCACAATCCACAAGCCTTCAACGACACCTCCGCACACA
TACTGGTTCACAGAAGCCCTTTCAGTGCAGGATTTGTATGCGCAACTTTAGCGTGCGGCATAACCTTACG
CGGCACACTAGAACGCATACAGGTGAGAAGCCTTTCCAGTGTCGCATCTGTATGCGGAACTTCAGCGACC
ACAGCAACCTCAGTCGGCATTTGCGAACTCACACCGGTTCTCAAAAACCTTTTCAGTGCCGAATTTGTAT
GCGCAACTTCAGCGAAAAGCAAAATCTCGCTCGCCACACGCGCACGCACACCGGGGAAAAACCGTTTCAA
TGTCGAATCTGCATGCGCAATTTTAGCGACCCAAGCAACTTGCGGCGACATCTGCGCACACACTTGCGGG
GATCCACCTGCAGGGATGAGTTTCCCACCATGGTGTTTCCTTCTGGGCAGATCAGCCAGGCCTCGGCCTT
GGCCCCGGCCCCTCCCCAAGTCCTGCCCCAGGCTCCAGCCCCTGCCCCTGCTCCAGCCATGGTATCAGCT
CTGGCCCAGGCCCCAGCCCCTGTCCCAGTCCTAGCCCCAGGCCCTCCTCAGGCTGTGGCCCCACCTGCCC
CCAAGCCCACCCAGGCTGGGGAAGGAACGCTGTCAGAGGCCCTGCTGCAGCTGCAGTTTGATGATGAAGA
CCTGGGGGCCTTGCTTGGCAACAGCACAGACCCAGCTGTGTTCACAGACCTGGCATCCGTCGACAACTCC
GAGTTTCAGCAGCTGCTGAACCAGGGCATACCTGTGGCCCCCCACACAACTGAGCCCATGCTGATGGAGT
ACCCTGAGGCTATAACTCGCCTAGTGACAGGGGCCCAGAGGCCCCCCGACCCAGCTCCTGCTCCACTGGG
GGCCCCGGGGCTCCCCAATGGCCTCCTTTCAGGAGATGAAGACTTCTCCTCCATTGCGGACATGGACTTC
TCAGCCCTGCTGAGTCAGATCAGCTCCTAAGCGGCCGCACTCCTCAGGTGCAGGCTGCCTATCAGAAGGT
GGTGGCTGGTGTGGCCAATGCCCTGGCTCACAAATACCACTGAGATCTTTTTCCCTCTGCCAAAAATTAT
GGGGACATCATGAAGCCCCTTGAGCATCTGACTTCTGGCTAATAAAGGAAATTTATTTTCATTGCAATAG
TGTGTTGGAATTTTTTGTGTCTCTCACTCGGAAGGACATATGGGAGGGCAAATCATTTAAAACATCAGAA
TGAGTATTTGGTTTAGAGTTTGGCAACATATGCCCATATGCTGGCTGCCATGAACAAAGGTTGGCTATAA
AGAGGTCATCAGTATATGAAACAGCCCCCTGCTGTCCATTCCTTATTCCATAGAAAAGCCTTGACTTGAG
GTTAGATTTTTTTTATATTTTGTTTTGTGTTATTTTTTTCTTTAACATCCCTAAAATTTTCCTTACATGT
TTTACTAGCCAGATTTTTCCTCCTCTCCTGACTACTCCCAGTCATAGCTGTCCCTCTTCTCTTATGGAGA
TCCCTCGACCTGCAGCCCAAGCTTGGCGTAATCATGGTCATAGCTGTTTCCTGTGTGAAATTGTTATCCG
CTCACAATTCCACACAACATACGAGCCGGAAGCATAAAGTGTAAAGCCTGGGGTGCCTAATGAGTGAGCT
AACTCACATTAATTGCGTTGCGCTCACTGCCCGCTTTCCAGTCGGGAAACCTGTCGTGCCAGCGGATCCG
CATCTCAATTAGTCAGCAACCATAGTCCCGCCCCTAACTCCGCCCAGTTCCGCCCATTCTCCGCCCCATG
GCTGACTAATTTTTTTTATTTATGCAGAGGCCGAGGCCGCCTCGGCCTCTGAGCTATTCCAGAAGTAGTG
AGGAGGCTTTTTTGGAGGCCTAGGCTTTTGCAAAAAGCTAACTTGTTTATTGCAGCTTATAATGGTTACA
AATAAAGCAATAGCATCACAAATTTCACAAATAAAGCATTTTTTTCACTGCATTCTAGTTGTGGTTTGTC
CAAACTCATCAATGTATCTTATCATGTCTGGATCCGCTGCATTAATGAATCGGCCAACGCGCGGGGAGAG
GCGGTTTGCGTATTGGGCGCTCTTCCGCTTCCTCGCTCACTGACTCGCTGCGCTCGGTCGTTCGGCTGCG
GCGAGCGGTATCAGCTCACTCAAAGGCGGTAATACGGTTATCCACAGAATCAGGGGATAACGCAGGAAAG
AACATGTGAGCAAAAGGCCAGCAAAAGGCCAGGAACCGTAAAAAGGCCGCGTTGCTGGCGTTTTTCCATA
GGCTCCGCCCCCCTGACGAGCATCACAAAAATCGACGCTCAAGTCAGAGGTGGCGAAACCCGACAGGACT
ATAAAGATACCAGGCGTTTCCCCCTGGAAGCTCCCTCGTGCGCTCTCCTGTTCCGACCCTGCCGCTTACC
GGATACCTGTCCGCCTTTCTCCCTTCGGGAAGCGTGGCGCTTTCTCATAGCTCACGCTGTAGGTATCTCA
GTTCGGTGTAGGTCGTTCGCTCCAAGCTGGGCTGTGTGCACGAACCCCCCGTTCAGCCCGACCGCTGCGC
CTTATCCGGTAACTATCGTCTTGAGTCCAACCCGGTAAGACACGACTTATCGCCACTGGCAGCAGCCACT
GGTAACAGGATTAGCAGAGCGAGGTATGTAGGCGGTGCTACAGAGTTCTTGAAGTGGTGGCCTAACTACG
GCTACACTAGAAGAACAGTATTTGGTATCTGCGCTCTGCTGAAGCCAGTTACCTTCGGAAAAAGAGTTGG
TAGCTCTTGATCCGGCAAACAAACCACCGCTGGTAGCGGTGGTTTTTTTGTTTGCAAGCAGCAGATTACG
CGCAGAAAAAAAGGATCTCAAGAAGATCCTTTGATCTTTTCTACGGGGTCTGACGCTCAGTGGAACGAAA
ACTCACGTTAAGGGATTTTGGTCATGAGATTATC
